Addgene plasmid #11151: pCAG-DsRed
Purpose: Mammalian expression vector for expression of DsRed
Depositing lab: Connie Cepko. Depositing organization: Harvard Medical School. Publication: Electroporation and RNA interference in the rodent retina in vivo and in vitro. Matsuda T, Cepko CL. Proc Natl Acad Sci U S A. 2004 Jan 6. 101(1):16-22. 10.1073/pnas.2235688100 PubMed 14603031.
Backbone
  Vector backbone: pCAGEN
  Backbone manufacturer: Available at Addgene (#11160)
  Backbone size w/o insert (bp): 4779
  Vector type: Mammalian Expression
Growth in bacteria
  Bacterial resistance: Ampicillin, 100 μg/mL
  Growth temperature: 37°C
  Growth strain: DH5alpha
  Copy number: High Copy
Gene/Insert
  Gene/Insert name: DsRed2 from Discosoma sp (alt names: DsRed; red fluorescent protein)
  Insert size (bp): 728
  Cloning method: Restriction Enzyme; 5′ cloning site EcoRI (not destroyed); 3′ cloning site NotI (not destroyed)
  Sequencing primers: 5′ pCAG-F; 3′ DsRed-R
Resource information
  A portion of this plasmid was derived from a plasmid made by: DsRed2 was from pDsRed2-N1 (Clontech).
Terms and licenses: Academic/Nonprofit Terms; Industry Terms: Not Available to Industry
Depositor comments: CAG promoter (chicken beta-actin promoter with CMV enhancer) is more efficient than CMV promoter, see "Efficient selection for high-expression transfectants with a novel eukaryotic vector", Gene. 1991 Dec 15;108(2):193-9. Please note that though there are some discrepancies between the assembled sequence from the depositing lab and Addgene's quality control sequence, this plasmid should function as reported.
How to cite: pCAG-DsRed was a gift from Connie Cepko (Addgene plasmid # 11151 ; http://n2t.net/addgene:11151 ; RRID:Addgene_11151)
