[The description below was written by a language model from this plasmid's Addgene catalogue record, the feature table of its GenBank file and pLannotate feature annotations shown in this document.]
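Description:
pCAG-DsRed is a mammalian expression plasmid built on the pCAGEN backbone that drives strong, constitutive expression of the red fluorescent protein DsRed2 from Discosoma sp. It is propagated in E. coli as a high-copy plasmid through a ColE1/pUC-type origin and selected with ampicillin via the beta-lactamase (AmpR) gene under its own promoter. No mammalian selection marker is annotated. The backbone carries an SV40 early promoter/origin segment followed directly by an SV40 polyadenylation signal, with no intervening coding sequence. The SV40 origin could support episomal replication in cells expressing large T antigen. Remnants of the lac promoter, operator and CAP site are also present as cloning-vector carryover.

The expression cassette uses the CAG promoter, made up of the human cytomegalovirus immediate-early enhancer, the chicken beta-actin promoter, and a chimeric chicken beta-actin/rabbit beta-globin intron. The depositor notes that this promoter is more efficient than CMV alone. The mammalian codon-optimised DsRed2 coding sequence, taken from a commercial pDsRed2-N1 vector, sits between retained EcoRI and NotI sites. It is preceded by a Kozak consensus and followed by the rabbit beta-globin polyadenylation signal. One of the two annotations labels the open reading frame as wild-type DsRed1 and the other as DsRed2. The catalogue entry specifies DsRed2. The two sequence records also differ slightly in length, and the depositor acknowledges minor discrepancies that are not expected to affect function.

The associated publication concerns electroporation and RNA interference in the rodent retina in vivo and in vitro. This suggests use as a red fluorescent reporter for marking transfected or electroporated cells.
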