LOCUS       Exported 5520 bp ds-DNA circular SYN 12-MAY-2021
DEFINITION  Mammalian expression vector for expression of DsRed.
ACCESSION   .
VERSION     .
KEYWORDS    pCAG-DsRed
SOURCE      synthetic DNA construct
  ORGANISM  synthetic DNA construct
REFERENCE   1 (bases 1 to 5520)
  AUTHORS   Matsuda T, Cepko CL
  TITLE     Electroporation and RNA interference in the rodent retina in vivo
            and in vitro.
  JOURNAL   Proc Natl Acad Sci U S A. 2004 Jan 6. 101(1):16-22.
  PUBMED    14603031
REFERENCE   2 (bases 1 to 5520)
  AUTHORS   .
  TITLE     Direct Submission
  JOURNAL   Exported May 12, 2021 from SnapGene Server 1.1.58
            http://www.snapgene.com
FEATURES             Location/Qualifiers
     source          1..5520
                     /organism="synthetic DNA construct"
                     /mol_type="other DNA"
     enhancer        6..385
                     /label=CMV enhancer
                     /note="human cytomegalovirus immediate early enhancer"
     promoter        387..662
                     /label=chicken beta-actin promoter
     intron          663..1679
                     /label=chimeric intron
                     /note="chimera between introns from chicken beta-actin and
                     rabbit beta-globin"
     primer_bind     1603..1625
                     /label=pCAGGS-5
                     /note="Chimeric intron in CAG promoter, forward primer"
     primer_bind     1687..1706
                     /label=pCAG-F
                     /note="Rabbit beta-globin intron, for pCAG plasmids,
                     forward primer"
     regulatory      1772..1781
                     /regulatory_class="other"
                     /note="vertebrate consensus sequence for strong initiation
                     of translation (Kozak, 1987)"
     CDS             1778..2458
                     /codon_start=1
                     /product="wild-type DsRed"
                     /label=DsRed1
                     /note="mammalian codon-optimized"
                     /translation="MVRSSKNVIKEFMRFKVRMEGTVNGHEFEIEGEGEGRPYEGHNTV
                     KLKVTKGGPLPFAWDILSPQFQYGSKVYVKHPADIPDYKKLSFPEGFKWERVMNFEDGG
                     VVTVTQDSSLQDGCFIYKVKFIGVNFPSDGPVMQKKTMGWEASTERLYPRDGVLKGEIH
                     KALKLKDGGHYLVEFKSIYMAKKPVQLPGYYYVDSKLDITSHNEDYTIVEQYERTEGRH
                     HLFL"
     primer_bind     complement(1961..1981)
                     /label=DsRed1-N
                     /note="DsRed1, reverse primer"
     primer_bind     2179..2198
                     /label=mCherry-F
                     /note="mCherry, forward primer"
     primer_bind     2373..2396
                     /label=DsRed1-C
                     /note="DsRed1, forward primer"
     primer_bind     complement(2543..2562)
                     /label=Bglob-pA-R
                     /note="Rabbit beta-globin polyA region, reverse primer"
     polyA_signal    2608..2663
                     /label=-beta-globin poly(A) signal
                     /note="rabbit beta-globin polyadenylation signal (Gil and
                     Proudfoot, 1987)"
     primer_bind     complement(2662..2681)
                     /label=rbglobpA-R
                     /note="Rabbit beta-globin polyA, reverse primer. Also
                     called rb-glob-pA-term-R"
     primer_bind     complement(3024..3040)
                     /label=M13 rev
                     /note="common sequencing primer, one of multiple similar
                     variants"
     primer_bind     complement(3024..3040)
                     /label=M13 Reverse
                     /note="In lacZ gene. Also called M13-rev"
     primer_bind     complement(3037..3059)
                     /label=M13/pUC Reverse
                     /note="In lacZ gene"
     protein_bind    3048..3064
                     /label=lac operator
                     /bound_moiety="lac repressor encoded by lacI"
                     /note="The lac repressor binds to the lac operator to
                     inhibit transcription in E. coli. This inhibition can be
                     relieved by adding lactose or
                     isopropyl-beta-D-thiogalactopyranoside (IPTG)."
     promoter        complement(3072..3102)
                     /label=lac promoter
                     /note="promoter for the E. coli lac operon"
     protein_bind    3117..3138
                     /label=CAP binding site
                     /bound_moiety="E. coli catabolite activator protein"
                     /note="CAP binding activates transcription in the presence
                     of cAMP."
     promoter        3197..3392
                     /label=SV40 promoter
                     /note="SV40 early promoter"
     rep_origin      3243..3378
                     /label=SV40 ori
                     /note="SV40 origin of replication"
     primer_bind     3305..3324
                     /label=SV40pro-F
                     /note="SV40 promoter/origin, forward primer"
     polyA_signal    3398..3532
                     /label=SV40 poly(A) signal
                     /note="SV40 polyadenylation signal"
     primer_bind     complement(3435..3454)
                     /label=SV40pA-R
                     /note="SV40 polyA, reverse primer"
     primer_bind     3489..3508
                     /label=EBV-rev
                     /note="SV40 polyA terminator, reverse primer"
     primer_bind     complement(3600..3617)
                     /label=L4440
                     /note="L4440 vector, forward primer"
     rep_origin      complement(3771..4359)
                     /direction=LEFT
                     /label=ori
                     /note="high-copy-number ColE1/pMB1/pBR322/pUC origin of
                     replication"
     primer_bind     complement(3851..3870)
                     /label=pBR322ori-F
                     /note="pBR322 origin, forward primer"
     CDS             complement(4530..5390)
                     /codon_start=1
                     /gene="bla"
                     /product="beta-lactamase"
                     /label=AmpR
                     /note="confers resistance to ampicillin, carbenicillin, and
                     related antibiotics"
                     /translation="MSIQHFRVALIPFFAAFCLPVFAHPETLVKVKDAEDQLGARVGYI
                     ELDLNSGKILESFRPEERFPMMSTFKVLLCGAVLSRIDAGQEQLGRRIHYSQNDLVEYS
                     PVTEKHLTDGMTVRELCSAAITMSDNTAANLLLTTIGGPKELTAFLHNMGDHVTRLDRW
                     EPELNEAIPNDERDTTMPVAMATTLRKLLTGELLTLASRQQLIDWMEADKVAGPLLRSA
                     LPAGWFIADKSGAGERGSRGIIAALGPDGKPSRIVVIYTTGSQATMDERNRQIAEIGAS
                     LIKHW"
     primer_bind     5153..5172
                     /label=Amp-R
                     /note="Ampicillin resistance gene, reverse primer"
     promoter        complement(5391..5495)
                     /gene="bla"
                     /label=AmpR promoter
ORIGIN
        1 gggtcgacat tgattattga ctagttatta atagtaatca attacggggt cattagttca
       61 tagcccatat atggagttcc gcgttacata acttacggta aatggcccgc ctggctgacc
      121 gcccaacgac ccccgcccat tgacgtcaat aatgacgtat gttcccatag taacgccaat
      181 agggactttc cattgacgtc aatgggtgga gtatttacgg taaactgccc acttggcagt
      241 acatcaagtg tatcatatgc caagtacgcc ccctattgac gtcaatgacg gtaaatggcc
      301 cgcctggcat tatgcccagt acatgacctt atgggacttt cctacttggc agtacatcta
      361 cgtattagtc atcgctatta ccatggtcga ggtgagcccc acgttctgct tcactctccc
      421 catctccccc ccctccccac ccccaatttt gtatttattt attttttaat tattttgtgc
      481 agcgatgggg gcgggggggg gggggncgcg cgccaggcgg ggcggggcgg ggcgaggggc
      541 ggggcggggc gaggcggaga ggtgcggcgg cagccaatca gagcggcgcg ctccgaaagt
      601 ttccttttat ggcgaggcgg cggcggcggc ggccctataa aaagcgaagc gcgcggcggg
      661 cgggagtcgc tgcgcgctgc cttcgccccg tgccccgctc cgccgccgcc tcgcgccgcc
      721 cgccccggct ctgactgacc gcgttactcc cacaggtgag cgggcgggac ggcccttctc
      781 ctccgggctg taattagcgc ttggtttaat gacggcttgt ttcttttctg tggctgcgtg
      841 aaagccttga ggggctccgg gagggccctt tgtgcggggg gagcggctcg gggggtgcgt
      901 gcgtgtgtgt gtgcgtgggg agcgccgcgt gcggctccgc gctgcccggc ggctgtgagc
      961 gctgcgggcg cggcgcgggg ctttgtgcgc tccgcagtgt gcgcgagggg agcgcggccg
     1021 ggggcggtgc cccgcggtgc ggggggggct gcgaggggaa caaaggctgc gtgcggggtg
     1081 tgtgcgtggg ggggtgagca gggggtgtgg gcgcgtcggt cgggctgcaa ccccccctgc
     1141 acccccctcc ccgagttgct gagcacggcc cggcttcggg tgcggggctc cgtacggggc
     1201 gtggcgcggg gctcgccgtg ccgggcgggg ggtggcggca ggtgggggtg ccgggcgggg
     1261 cggggccgcc tcgggccggg gagggctcgg gggaggggcg cggcggcccc cggagcgccg
     1321 gcggctgtcg aggcgcggcg agccgcagcc attgcctttt atggtaatcg tgcgagaggg
     1381 cgcagggact tcctttgtcc caaatctgtg cggagccgaa atctgggagg cgccgccgca
     1441 ccccctctag cgggcgcggg gcgaagcggt gcggcgccgg caggaaggaa atgggcgggg
     1501 agggccttcg tgcgtcgccg cgccgccgtc cccttctccc tctccagcct cggggctgtc
     1561 cgcgggggga cggctgcctt cgggggggac ggggcagggc ggggttcggc ttctggcgtg
     1621 tgaccggcgg ctctagagcc tctgctaacc atgttcatgc cttcttcttt ttcctacagc
     1681 tcctgggcaa cgtgctggtt attgtgctgt ctcatcattt tggcaaagaa ttctgcagtc
     1741 gacggtaccg cgggcccggg atccaccggt cgccaccatg gtgcgctcct ccaagaacgt
     1801 catcaaggag ttcatgcgct tcaaggtgcg catggagggc accgtgaacg gccacgagtt
     1861 cgagatcgag ggcgagggcg agggccgccc ctacgagggc cacaacaccg tgaagctgaa
     1921 ggtgaccaag ggcggccccc tgcccttcgc ctgggacatc ctgtcccccc agttccagta
     1981 cggctccaag gtgtacgtga agcaccccgc cgacatcccc gactacaaga agctgtcctt
     2041 ccccgagggc ttcaagtggg agcgcgtgat gaacttcgag gacggcggcg tggtgaccgt
     2101 gacccaggac tcctccctgc aggacggctg cttcatctac aaggtgaagt tcatcggcgt
     2161 gaacttcccc tccgacggcc ccgtaatgca gaagaagacc atgggctggg aggcctccac
     2221 cgagcgcctg tacccccgcg acggcgtgct gaagggcgag atccacaagg ccctgaagct
     2281 gaaggacggc ggccactacc tggtggagtt caagtccatc tacatggcca agaagcccgt
     2341 gcagctgccc ggctactact acgtggactc caagctggac atcacctccc acaacgagga
     2401 ctacaccatc gtggagcagt acgagcgcac cgagggccgc caccacctgt tcctgtagcg
     2461 gccgcactcc tcaggtgcag gctgcctatc agaaggtggt ggctggtgtg gccaatgccc
     2521 tggctcacaa ataccactga gatctttttc cctctgccaa aaattatggg gacatcatga
     2581 agccccttga gcatctgact tctggctaat aaaggaaatt tattttcatt gcaatagtgt
     2641 gttggaattt tttgtgtctc tcactcggaa ggacatatgg gagggcaaat catttaaaac
     2701 atcagaatga gtatttggtt tagagtttgg caacatatgc ccatatgctg gctgccatga
     2761 acaaaggttg gctataaaga ggtcatcagt atatgaaaca gccccctgct gtccattcct
     2821 tattccatag aaaagccttg acttgaggtt agattttttt tatattttgt tttgtgttat
     2881 ttttttcttt aacatcccta aaattttcct tacatgtttt actagccaga tttttcctcc
     2941 tctcctgact actcccagtc atagctgtcc ctcttctctt atggagatcc ctcgacctgc
     3001 agcccaagct tggcgtaatc atggtcatag ctgtttcctg tgtgaaattg ttatccgctc
     3061 acaattccac acaacatacg agccggaagc ataaagtgta aagcctgggg tgcctaatga
     3121 gtgagctaac tcacattaat tgcgttgcgc tcactgcccg ctttccagtc gggaaacctg
     3181 tcgtgccagc ggatccgcat ctcaattagt cagcaaccat agtcccgccc ctaactccgc
     3241 ccatcccgcc cctaactccg cccagttccg cccattctcc gccccatggc tgactaattt
     3301 tttttattta tgcagaggcc gaggccgcct cggcctctga gctattccag aagtagtgag
     3361 gaggcttttt tggaggccta ggcttttgca aaaagctaac ttgtttattg cagcttataa
     3421 tggttacaaa taaagcaata gcatcacaaa tttcacaaat aaagcatttt tttcactgca
     3481 ttctagttgt ggtttgtcca aactcatcaa tgtatcttat catgtctgga tccgctgcat
     3541 taatgaatcg gccaacgcgc ggggagaggc ggtttgcgta ttgggcgctc ttccgcttcc
     3601 tcgctcactg actcgctgcg ctcggtcgtt cggctgcggc gagcggtatc agctcactca
     3661 aaggcggtaa tacggttatc cacagaatca ggggataacg caggaaagaa catgtgagca
     3721 aaaggccagc aaaaggccag gaaccgtaaa aaggccgcgt tgctggcgtt tttccatagg
     3781 ctccgccccc ctgacgagca tcacaaaaat cgacgctcaa gtcagaggtg gcgaaacccg
     3841 acaggactat aaagatacca ggcgtttccc cctggaagct ccctcgtgcg ctctcctgtt
     3901 ccgaccctgc cgcttaccgg atacctgtcc gcctttctcc cttcgggaag cgtggcgctt
     3961 tctcatagct cacgctgtag gtatctcagt tcggtgtagg tcgttcgctc caagctgggc
     4021 tgtgtgcacg aaccccccgt tcagcccgac cgctgcgcct tatccggtaa ctatcgtctt
     4081 gagtccaacc cggtaagaca cgacttatcg ccactggcag cagccactgg taacaggatt
     4141 agcagagcga ggtatgtagg cggtgctaca gagttcttga agtggtggcc taactacggc
     4201 tacactagaa gaacagtatt tggtatctgc gctctgctga agccagttac cttcggaaaa
     4261 agagttggta gctcttgatc cggcaaacaa accaccgctg gtagcggtgg tttttttgtt
     4321 tgcaagcagc agattacgcg cagaaaaaaa ggatctcaag aagatccttt gatcttttct
     4381 acggggtctg acgctcagtg gaacgaaaac tcacgttaag ggattttggt catgagatta
     4441 tcaaaaagga tcttcaccta gatcctttta aattaaaaat gaagttttaa atcaatctaa
     4501 agtatatatg agtaaacttg gtctgacagt taccaatgct taatcagtga ggcacctatc
     4561 tcagcgatct gtctatttcg ttcatccata gttgcctgac tccccgtcgt gtagataact
     4621 acgatacggg agggcttacc atctggcccc agtgctgcaa tgataccgcg agacccacgc
     4681 tcaccggctc cagatttatc agcaataaac cagccagccg gaagggccga gcgcagaagt
     4741 ggtcctgcaa ctttatccgc ctccatccag tctattaatt gttgccggga agctagagta
     4801 agtagttcgc cagttaatag tttgcgcaac gttgttgcca ttgctacagg catcgtggtg
     4861 tcacgctcgt cgtttggtat ggcttcattc agctccggtt cccaacgatc aaggcgagtt
     4921 acatgatccc ccatgttgtg caaaaaagcg gttagctcct tcggtcctcc gatcgttgtc
     4981 agaagtaagt tggccgcagt gttatcactc atggttatgg cagcactgca taattctctt
     5041 actgtcatgc catccgtaag atgcttttct gtgactggtg agtactcaac caagtcattc
     5101 tgagaatagt gtatgcggcg accgagttgc tcttgcccgg cgtcaatacg ggataatacc
     5161 gcgccacata gcagaacttt aaaagtgctc atcattggaa aacgttcttc ggggcgaaaa
     5221 ctctcaagga tcttaccgct gttgagatcc agttcgatgt aacccactcg tgcacccaac
     5281 tgatcttcag catcttttac tttcaccagc gtttctgggt gagcaaaaac aggaaggcaa
     5341 aatgccgcaa aaaagggaat aagggcgaca cggaaatgtt gaatactcat actcttcctt
     5401 tttcaatatt attgaagcat ttatcagggt tattgtctca tgagcggata catatttgaa
     5461 tgtatttaga aaaataaaca aataggggtt ccgcgcacat ttccccgaaa agtgccacct
//
