Features (pLannotate 1.2.2; 19 found; start..end, strand, type, name):
      4..383     +  enhancer       CMV enhancer: human cytomegalovirus immediate early enhancer
    386..661     +  promoter       chicken β-actin promoter: No description available
    662..1670    +  intron         chimeric intron: chimera between introns from chicken β-actin and rabbit β-globin
   1668..1724    +  CDS            HBB (fragment): HBB_LEPEU - Experimental evidence at protein level: Swiss-Prot protein existence level 1. Involved in oxygen transport from the lung to the various peripheral tissues. From Lepus europaeus (European hare).
   1719..1755    +  misc_feature   MCS (fragment): multiple cloning site
   1769..2446    +  CDS            DsRed2: improved tetrameric variant of DsRed fluorescent protein mammalian codon-optimized
   2454..2525    +  CDS            HBB (fragment): HBB_PONPY - Experimental evidence at transcript level: Swiss-Prot protein existence level 2. Involved in oxygen transport from the lung to the various peripheral tissues. From Pongo pygmaeus (Bornean orangutan).
   2596..2651    +  polyA_signal   β-globin poly(A) signal: rabbit β-globin polyadenylation signal (Gil and Proudfoot, 1987)
   3034..3050    -  protein_bind   lac operator: The lac repressor binds to the lac operator to inhibit transcription in E. coli. This inhibition can be relieved by adding lactose or isopropyl-β-D-thiogalactopyranoside (IPTG). lac repressor encoded by lacI
   3058..3088    -  promoter       lac promoter: promoter for the E. coli lac operon
   3103..3124    -  protein_bind   CAP binding site: CAP binding activates transcription in the presence of cAMP. E. coli catabolite activator protein
   3137..3176    -  CDS            lacI (fragment): lac repressor; lacI; The lac repressor binds to the lac operator to inhibit transcription in E. coli. This inhibition can be relieved by adding lactose or isopropyl-β-D-thiogalactopyranoside (IPTG).
   3183..3205    +  promoter       SV40 promoter (fragment): SV40 enhancer and early promoter
   3229..3364    +  rep_origin     SV40 ori: SV40 origin of replication
   3384..3518    +  polyA_signal   SV40 poly(A) signal: SV40 polyadenylation signal
   3520..3574    -  CDS            lacI (fragment): lac repressor; lacI; The lac repressor binds to the lac operator to inhibit transcription in E. coli. This inhibition can be relieved by adding lactose or isopropyl-β-D-thiogalactopyranoside (IPTG).
   3757..4345    -  rep_origin     ori: high-copy-number ColE1/pMB1/pBR322/pUC origin of replication
   4516..5376    -  CDS            AmpR: β-lactamase; bla; confers resistance to ampicillin, carbenicillin, and related antibiotics
   5377..5481    -  promoter       AmpR promoter: bla
>Addgene plasmid #11151 | pCAG-DsRed | depositor full sequence | sequence record 6908 | Author sequence
GTCGACATTGATTATTGACTAGTTATTAATAGTAATCAATTACGGGGTCATTAGTTCATAGCCCATATAT
GGAGTTCCGCGTTACATAACTTACGGTAAATGGCCCGCCTGGCTGACCGCCCAACGACCCCCGCCCATTG
ACGTCAATAATGACGTATGTTCCCATAGTAACGCCAATAGGGACTTTCCATTGACGTCAATGGGTGGACT
ATTTACGGTAAACTGCCCACTTGGCAGTACATCAAGTGTATCATATGCCAAGTACGCCCCCTATTGACGT
CAATGACGGTAAATGGCCCGCCTGGCATTATGCCCAGTACATGACCTTATGGGACTTTCCTACTTGGCAG
TACATCTACGTATTAGTCATCGCTATTACCATGGGTCGAGGTGAGCCCCACGTTCTGCTTCACTCTCCCC
ATCTCCCCCCCCTCCCCACCCCCAATTTTGTATTTATTTATTTTTTAATTATTTTGTGCAGCGATGGGGG
CGGGGGGGGGGGGGGCGCGCGCCAGGCGGGGCGGGGCGGGGCGAGGGGCGGGGCGGGGCGAGGCGGAGAG
GTGCGGCGGCAGCCAATCAGAGCGGCGCGCTCCGAAAGTTTCCTTTTATGGCGAGGCGGCGGCGGCGGCG
GCCCTATAAAAAGCGAAGCGCGCGGCGGGCGGGAGTCGCTGCGTTGCCTTCGCCCCGTGCCCCGCTCCGC
GCCGCCTCGCGCCGCCCGCCCCGGCTCTGACTGACCGCGTTACTCCCACAGGTGAGCGGGCGGGACGGCC
CTTCTCCTCCGGGCTGTAATTAGCGCTTGGTTTAATGACGGCTCGTTTCTTTTCTGTGGCTGCGTGAAAG
CCTTAAAGGGCTCCGGGAGGGCCCTTTGTGCGGGGGGGAGCGGCTCGGGGGGTGCGTGCGTGTGTGTGTG
CGTGGGGAGCGCCGCGTGCGGCCCGCGCTGCCCGGCGGCTGTGAGCGCTGCGGGCGCGGCGCGGGGCTTT
GTGCGCTCCGCGTGTGCGCGAGGGGAGCGCGGCCGGGGGCGGTGCCCCGCGGTGCGGGGGGGCTGCGAGG
GGAACAAAGGCTGCGTGCGGGGTGTGTGCGTGGGGGGGTGAGCAGGGGGTGTGGGCGCGGCGGTCGGGCT
GTAACCCCCCCCTGCACCCCCCTCCCCGAGTTGCTGAGCACGGCCCGGCTTCGGGTGCGGGGCTCCGTGC
GGGGCGTGGCGCGGGGCTCGCCGTGCCGGGCGGGGGGTGGCGGCAGGTGGGGGTGCCGGGCGGGGCGGGG
CCGCCTCGGGCCGGGGAGGGCTCGGGGGAGGGGCGCGGCGGCCCCGGAGCGCCGGCGGCTGTCGAGGCGC
GGCGAGCCGCAGCCATTGCCTTTTATGGTAATCGTGCGAGAGGGCGCAGGGACTTCCTTTGTCCCAAATC
TGGCGGAGCCGAAATCTGGGAGGCGCCGCCGCACCCCCTCTAGCGGGCGCGGGCGAAGCGGTGCGGCGCC
GGCAGGAAGGAAATGGGCGGGGAGGGCCTTCGTGCGTCGCCGCGCCGCCGTCCCCTTCTCCATCTCCAGC
CTCGGGGCTGCCGCAGGGGGACGGCTGCCTTCGGGGGGGACGGGGCAGGGCGGGGTTCGGCTTCTGGCGT
GTGACCGGCGGCTCTAGAGCCTCTGCTAACCATGTTCATGCCTTCTTCTTTTTCCTACAGCTCCTGGGCA
ACGTGCTGGTTATTGTGCTGTCTCATCATTTTGGCAAAGAATTCTGCAGTCGACGGTACCGCGGGCCCGG
GATCCACCGGTCGCCACCATGGCCTCCTCCGAGAACGTCATCACCGAGTTCATGCGCTTCAAGGTGCGCA
TGGAGGGCACCGTGAACGGCCACGAGTTCGAGATCGAGGGCGAGGGCGAGGGCCGCCCCTACGAGGGCCA
CAACACCGTGAAGCTGAAGGTGACCAAGGGCGGCCCCCTGCCCTTCGCCTGGGACATCCTGTCCCCCCAG
TTCCAGTACGGCTCCAAGGTGTACGTGAAGCACCCCGCCGACATCCCCGACTACAAGAAGCTGTCCTTCC
CCGAGGGCTTCAAGTGGGAGCGCGTGATGAACTTCGAGGACGGCGGCGTGGCGACCGTGACCCAGGACTC
CTCCCTGCAGGACGGCTGCTTCATCTACAAGGTGAAGTTCATCGGCGTGAACTTCCCCTCCGACGGCCCC
GTGATGCAGAAGAAGACCATGGGCTGGGAGGCCTCCACCGAGCGCCTGTACCCCCGCGACGGCGTGCTGA
AGGGCGAGACCCACAAGGCCCTGAAGCTGAAGGACGGCGGCCACTACCTGGTGGAGTTCAAGTCCATCTA
CATGGCCAAGAAGCCCGTGCAGCTGCCCGGCTACTACTACGTGGACGCCAAGCTGGACATCACCTCCCAC
AACGAGGACTACACCATCGTGGAGCAGTACGAGCGCACCGAGGGCCGCCACCACCTGTTCCTGTAGCGGC
CGCACTCCTCAGGTGCAGGCTGCCTATCAGAAGGTGGTGGCTGGTGTGGCCAATGCCCTGGCTCACAAAT
ACCACTGAGATCTTTTTCCCTCTGCCAAAAATTATGGGGACATCATGAAGCCCCTTGAGCATCTGACTTC
TGGCTAATAAAGGAAATTTATTTTCATTGCAATAGTGTGTTGGAATTTTTTGTGTCTCTCACTCGGAAGG
ACATATGGGAGGGCAAATCATTTAAAACATCAGAATGAGTATTTGGTTTAGAGTTTGGCAACATATGCCA
TATGCTGGCTGCCATGAACAAAGGTGGCTATAAAGAGGTCATCAGTATATGAAACAGCCCCCTGCTGTCC
ATTCCTTATTCCATAGAAAAGCCTTGACTTGAGGTTAGATTTTTTTTATATTTTGTTTTGTGTTATTTTT
TTCTTTAACATCCCTAAAATTTTCCTTACATGTTTTACTAGCCAGATTTTTCCTCCTCTCCTGACTACTC
CCAGTCATAGCTGTCCCTCTTCTCTTATGAAGATCCCTCGACCTGCAGCCCAAGCTTGGCGTAATCATGG
TCATAGCTGTTTCCTGTGTGAAATTGTTATCCGCTCACAATTCCACACAACATACGAGCCGGAAGCATAA
AGTGTAAAGCCTGGGGTGCCTAATGAGTGAGCTAACTCACATTAATTGCGTTGCGCTCACTGCCCGCTTT
CCAGTCGGGAAACCTGTCGTGCCAGCGGATCCGCATCTCAATTAGTCAGCAACCATAGTCCCGCCCCTAA
CTCCGCCCATCCCGCCCCTAACTCCGCCCAGTTCCGCCCATTCTCCGCCCCATGGCTGACTAATTTTTTT
TATTTATGCAGAGGCCGAGGCCGCCTCGGCCTCTGAGCTATTCCAGAAGTAGTGAGGAGGCTTTTTTGGA
GGCCTAGGCTTTTGCAAAAAGCTAACTTGTTTATTGCAGCTTATAATGGTTACAAATAAAGCAATAGCAT
CACAAATTTCACAAATAAAGCATTTTTTTCACTGCATTCTAGTTGTGGTTTGTCCAAACTCATCAATGTA
TCTTATCATGTCTGGATCCGCTGCATTAATGAATCGGCCAACGCGCGGGGAGAGGCGGTTTGCGTATTGG
GCGCTCTTCCGCTTCCTCGCTCACTGACTCGCTGCGCTCGGTCGTTCGGCTGCGGCGAGCGGTATCAGCT
CACTCAAAGGCGGTAATACGGTTATCCACAGAATCAGGGGATAACGCAGGAAAGAACATGTGAGCAAAAG
GCCAGCAAAAGGCCAGGAACCGTAAAAAGGCCGCGTTGCTGGCGTTTTTCCATAGGCTCCGCCCCCCTGA
CGAGCATCACAAAAATCGACGCTCAAGTCAGAGGTGGCGAAACCCGACAGGACTATAAAGATACCAGGCG
TTTCCCCCTGGAAGCTCCCTCGTGCGCTCTCCTGTTCCGACCCTGCCGCTTACCGGATACCTGTCCGCCT
TTCTCCCTTCGGGAAGCGTGGCGCTTTCTCAATGCTCACGCTGTAGGTATCTCAGTTCGGTGTAGGTCGT
TCGCTCCAAGCTGGGCTGTGTGCACGAACCCCCCGTTCAGCCCGACCGCTGCGCCTTATCCGGTAACTAT
CGTCTTGAGTCCAACCCGGTAAGACACGACTTATCGCCACTGGCAGCAGCCACTGGTAACAGGATTAGCA
GAGCGAGGTATGTAGGCGGTGCTACAGAGTTCTTGAAGTGGTGGCCTAACTACGGCTACACTAGAAGGAC
AGTATTTGGTATCTGCGCTCTGCTGAAGCCAGTTACCTTCGGAAAAAGAGTTGGTAGCTCTTGATCCGGC
AAACAAACCACCGCTGGTAGCGGTGGTTTTTTTGTTTGCAAGCAGCAGATTACGCGCAGAAAAAAAGGAT
CTCAAGAAGATCCTTTGATCTTTTCTACGGGGTCTGACGCTCAGTGGAACGAAAACTCACGTTAAGGGAT
TTTGGTCATGAGATTATCAAAAAGGATCTTCACCTAGATCCTTTTAAATTAAAAATGAAGTTTTAAATCA
ATCTAAAGTATATATGAGTAAACTTGGTCTGACAGTTACCAATGCTTAATCAGTGAGGCACCTATCTCAG
CGATCTGTCTATTTCGTTCATCCATAGTTGCCTGACTCCCCGTCGTGTAGATAACTACGATACGGGAGGG
CTTACCATCTGGCCCCAGTGCTGCAATGATACCGCGAGACCCACGCTCACCGGCTCCAGATTTATCAGCA
ATAAACCAGCCAGCCGGAAGGGCCGAGCGCAGAAGTGGTCCTGCAACTTTATCCGCCTCCATCCAGTCTA
TTAATTGTTGCCGGGAAGCTAGAGTAAGTAGTTCGCCAGTTAATAGTTTGCGCAACGTTGTTGCCATTGC
TACAGGCATCGTGGTGTCACGCTCGTCGTTTGGTATGGCTTCATTCAGCTCCGGTTCCCAACGATCAAGG
CGAGTTACATGATCCCCCATGTTGTGCAAAAAAGCGGTTAGCTCCTTCGGTCCTCCGATCGTTGTCAGAA
GTAAGTTGGCCGCAGTGTTATCACTCATGGTTATGGCAGCACTGCATAATTCTCTTACTGTCATGCCATC
CGTAAGATGCTTTTCTGTGACTGGTGAGTACTCAACCAAGTCATTCTGAGAATAGTGTATGCGGCGACCG
AGTTGCTCTTGCCCGGCGTCAATACGGGATAATACCGCGCCACATAGCAGAACTTTAAAAGTGCTCATCA
TTGGAAAACGTTCTTCGGGGCGAAAACTCTCAAGGATCTTACCGCTGTTGAGATCCAGTTCGATGTAACC
CACTCGTGCACCCAACTGATCTTCAGCATCTTTTACTTTCACCAGCGTTTCTGGGTGAGCAAAAACAGGA
AGGCAAAATGCCGCAAAAAAGGGAATAAGGGCGACACGGAAATGTTGAATACTCATACTCTTCCTTTTTC
AATATTATTGAAGCATTTATCAGGGTTATTGTCTCATGAGCGGATACATATTTGAATGTATTTAGAAAAA
TAAACAAATAGGGGTTCCGCGCACATTTCCCCGAAAAGTGCCACCTG
