>Addgene plasmid #11151 | pCAG-DsRed | addgene partial sequence | sequence record 80486 | pCAG-F 5'-GCAACGTGCTGGTTATTGTG-3'
TTGGCAAAGAATTCTGCAGTCGACGGTACCGCGGGCCCGGGATCCACCGGTCGCCACCATGGTGCGCTCC
TCCAAGAACGTCATCAAGGAGTTCATGCGCTTCAAGGTGCGCATGGAGGGCACCGTGAACGGCCACGAGT
TCGAGATCGAGGGCGAGGGCGAGGGCCGCCCCTACGAGGGCCACAACACCGTGAAGCTGAAGGTGACCAA
GGGCGGCCCCCTGCCCTTCGCCTGGGACATCCTGTCCCCCCAGTTCCAGTACGGCTCCAAGGTGTACGTG
AAGCACCCCGCCGACATCCCCGACTACAAGAAGCTGTCCTTCCCCGAGGGCTTCAAGTGGGAGCGCGTGA
TGAACTTCGAGGACGGCGGCGTGGTGACCGTGACCCAGGACTCCTCCCTGCAGGACGGCTGCTTCATCTA
CAAGGTGAAGTTCATCGGCGTGAACTTCCCCTCCGACGGCCCCGTAATGCAGAAGAAGACCATGGGCTGG
GAGGCCTCCACCGAGCGCCTGTACCCCCGCGACGGCGTGCTGAAGGGCGAGATCCACAAGGCCCTGAAGC
TGAAGGACGGCGGCCACTACCTGGTGGAGTTCAAGTCCATCTACATGGCCAAGAAGCCCGTGCAGCTGCC
CGGCTACTACTACGTGGACTCCAAGCTGGACATCACCTCCCACAACGAGGACTACACCATCGTGGAGCAG
TACGAGCGCACCGAGGGCCGCCACCACCTGTTCCTGTAGCGGCCGCACTCCTCAGGTGCAGGCTGCCTAT
CAGAAGGTGGTGGCTGGTGTGGCCAATGCCCTGGCTCACAAATACCACTGAGATCTTTTTCCCTCTGCCA
AAAATTATGGGGACATCATGAAGCCCCTTGAGCATCTGACTTCTGGCTAATAAAGGAAATTTATTTTCAT
TGCAATAGTGTGTTGGAATTTTTTGTGTCTCTCACTCGGAAGGACATATGGGAGGGCAAATC
