>Addgene plasmid #11151 | pCAG-DsRed | addgene partial sequence | sequence record 80487 | DsRed1-N 5'-GTACTGGAACTGGGGGGACAG-3'
GCGAAGGGCAGGGGGCCGCCCTTGGTCACCTTCAGCTTCACGGTGTTGTGGCCCTCGTAGGGGCGGCCCT
CGCCCTCGCCCTCGATCTCGAACTCGTGGCCGTTCACGGTGCCCTCCATGCGCACCTTGAAGCGCATGAA
CTCCTTGATGACGTTCTTGGAGGAGCGCACCATGGTGGCGACCGGTGGATCCCGGGCCCGCGGTACCGTC
GACTGCAGAATTCTTTGCCAAAATGATGAGACAGCACAATAACCAGCACGTTGCCCAGGAGCTGTAGGAA
AAAGAAGAAGGCATGAACATGGTTAGCAGAGGCTCTAGAGCCGCCGGTCACACGCCAGAAGCCGAACCCC
GCCCTGCCCCGTCCCCCCCGAAGGCAGCCGTCCCCCCGCGGACAGCCCCGAGGCTGGAGAGGGAGAAGGG
GACGGCGGCGCGGCGACGCACGAAGGCCCTCCCCGCCCATTTCCTTCCTGCCGGCGCCGCACCGCTTCGC
CCCGCGCCCGCTAGAGGGGGTGCGGCGGCGCCTCCCAGATTTCGGCTCCGCACAGATTTGGGACAAAGGA
AGTCCCTGCGCCCTCTCGCACGATTACCATAAAAGGCAATGGCTGCGGCTCGCCGCGCCTCGACAGCCGC
CGGCGCTCCGGGGGCCGCCGCGCCCCTCCCCCGAGCCCTCCCCGGCCCGAGGCGGCCCCG
