>Addgene plasmid #11151 | pCAG-DsRed | addgene partial sequence | sequence record 220148 | Addgene Partial NGS Result
GGCGGCAGCCAATCAGAGCGGCGCGCTCCGAAAGTTTCCTTTTATGGCGAGGCGGCGGCGGCGGCGGCCC
TATAAAAAGCGAAGCGCGCGGCGGGCGGGAGTCGCTGCGCGCTGCCTTCGCCCCGTGCCCCGCTCCGCCG
CCGCCTCGCGCCGCCCGCCCCGGCTCTGACTGACCGCGTTACTCCCACAGGTGAGCGGGCGGGACGGCCC
TTCTCCTCCGGGCTGTAATTAGCGCTTGGTTTAATGACGGCTTGTTTCTTTTCTGTGGCTGCGTGAAAGC
CTTGAGGGGCTCCGGGAGGGCCCTTTGTGCGGGGGGAGCGGCTCGGGGGGTGCGTGCGTGTGTGTGTGCG
TGGGGAGCGCCGCGTGCGGCTCCGCGCTGCCCGGCGGCTGTGAGCGCTGCGGGCGCGGCGCGGGGCTTTG
TGCGCTCCGCAGTGTGCGCGAGGGGAGCGCGGCCGGGGGCGGTGCCCCGCGGTGCGGGGGGGGCTGCGAG
GGGAACAAAGGCTGCGTGCGGGGTGTGTGCGTGGGGGGGTGAGCAGGGGGTGTGGGCGCGTCGGTCGGGC
TGCAACCCCCCCTGCACCCCCCTCCCCGAGTTGCTGAGCACGGCCCGGCTTCGGGTGCGGGGCTCCGTAC
GGGGCGTGGCGCGGGGCTCGCCGTGCCGGGCGGGGGGTGGCGGCAGGTGGGGGTGCCGGGCGGGGCGGGG
CCGCCTCGGGCCGGGGAGGGCTCGGGGGAGGGGCGCGGCGGCCCCCGGAGCGCCGGCGGCTGTCGAGGCG
CGGCGAGCCGCAGCCATTGCCTTTTATGGTAATCGTGCGAGAGGGCGCAGGGACTTCCTTTGTCCCAAAT
CTGTGCGGAGCCGAAATCTGGGAGGCGCCGCCGCACCCCCTCTAGCGGGCGCGGGGCGAAGCGGTGCGGC
GCCGGCAGGAAGGAAATGGGCGGGGAGGGCCTTCGTGCGTCGCCGCGCCGCCGTCCCCTTCTCCCTCTCC
AGCCTCGGGGCTGTCCGCGGGGGGACGGCTGCCTTCGGGGGGGACGGGGCAGGGCGGGGTTCGGCTTCTG
GCGTGTGACCGGCGGCTCTAGAGCCTCTGCTAACCATGTTCATGCCTTCTTCTTTTTCCTACAGCTCCTG
GGCAACGTGCTGGTTATTGTGCTGTCTCATCATTTTGGCAAAGAATTCTGCAGTCGACGGTACCGCGGGC
CCGGGATCCACCGGTCGCCACCATGGTGCGCTCCTCCAAGAACGTCATCAAGGAGTTCATGCGCTTCAAG
GTGCGCATGGAGGGCACCGTGAACGGCCACGAGTTCGAGATCGAGGGCGAGGGCGAGGGCCGCCCCTACG
AGGGCCACAACACCGTGAAGCTGAAGGTGACCAAGGGCGGCCCCCTGCCCTTCGCCTGGGACATCCTGTC
CCCCCAGTTCCAGTACGGCTCCAAGGTGTACGTGAAGCACCCCGCCGACATCCCCGACTACAAGAAGCTG
TCCTTCCCCGAGGGCTTCAAGTGGGAGCGCGTGATGAACTTCGAGGACGGCGGCGTGGTGACCGTGACCC
AGGACTCCTCCCTGCAGGACGGCTGCTTCATCTACAAGGTGAAGTTCATCGGCGTGAACTTCCCCTCCGA
CGGCCCCGTAATGCAGAAGAAGACCATGGGCTGGGAGGCCTCCACCGAGCGCCTGTACCCCCGCGACGGC
GTGCTGAAGGGCGAGATCCACAAGGCCCTGAAGCTGAAGGACGGCGGCCACTACCTGGTGGAGTTCAAGT
CCATCTACATGGCCAAGAAGCCCGTGCAGCTGCCCGGCTACTACTACGTGGACTCCAAGCTGGACATCAC
CTCCCACAACGAGGACTACACCATCGTGGAGCAGTACGAGCGCACCGAGGGCCGCCACCACCTGTTCCTG
TAGCGGCCGCACTCCTCAGGTGCAGGCTGCCTATCAGAAGGTGGTGGCTGGTGTGGCCAATGCCCTGGCT
CACAAATACCACTGAGATCTTTTTCCCTCTGCCAAAAATTATGGGGACATCATGAAGCCCCTTGAGCATC
TGACTTCTGGCTAATAAAGGAAATTTATTTTCATTGCAATAGTGTGTTGGAATTTTTTGTGTCTCTCACT
CGGAAGGACATATGGGAGGGCAAATCATTTAAAACATCAGAATGAGTATTTGGTTTAGAGTTTGGCAACA
TATGCCCATATGCTGGCTGCCATGAACAAAGGTTGGCTATAAAGAGGTCATCAGTATATGAAACAGCCCC
CTGCTGTCCATTCCTTATTCCATAGAAAAGCCTTGACTTGAGGTTAGATTTTTTTTATATTTTGTTTTGT
GTTATTTTTTTCTTTAACATCCCTAAAATTTTCCTTACATGTTTTACTAGCCAGATTTTTCCTCCTCTCC
TGACTACTCCCAGTCATAGCTGTCCCTCTTCTCTTATGGAGATCCCTCGACCTGCAGCCCAAGCTTGGCG
TAATCATGGTCATAGCTGTTTCCTGTGTGAAATTGTTATCCGCTCACAATTCCACACAACATACGAGCCG
GAAGCATAAAGTGTAAAGCCTGGGGTGCCTAATGAGTGAGCTAACTCACATTAATTGCGTTGCGCTCACT
GCCCGCTTTCCAGTCGGGAAACCTGTCGTGCCAGCGGATCCGCATCTCAATTAGTCAGCAACCATAGTCC
CGCCCCTAACTCCGCCCATCCCGCCCCTAACTCCGCCCAGTTCCGCCCATTCTCCGCCCCATGGCTGACT
AATTTTTTTTATTTATGCAGAGGCCGAGGCCGCCTCGGCCTCTGAGCTATTCCAGAAGTAGTGAGGAGGC
TTTTTTGGAGGCCTAGGCTTTTGCAAAAAGCTAACTTGTTTATTGCAGCTTATAATGGTTACAAATAAAG
CAATAGCATCACAAATTTCACAAATAAAGCATTTTTTTCACTGCATTCTAGTTGTGGTTTGTCCAAACTC
ATCAATGTATCTTATCATGTCTGGATCCGCTGCATTAATGAATCGGCCAACGCGCGGGGAGAGGCGGTTT
GCGTATTGGGCGCTCTTCCGCTTCCTCGCTCACTGACTCGCTGCGCTCGGTCGTTCGGCTGCGGCGAGCG
GTATCAGCTCACTCAAAGGCGGTAATACGGTTATCCACAGAATCAGGGGATAACGCAGGAAAGAACATGT
GAGCAAAAGGCCAGCAAAAGGCCAGGAACCGTAAAAAGGCCGCGTTGCTGGCGTTTTTCCATAGGCTCCG
CCCCCCTGACGAGCATCACAAAAATCGACGCTCAAGTCAGAGGTGGCGAAACCCGACAGGACTATAAAGA
TACCAGGCGTTTCCCCCTGGAAGCTCCCTCGTGCGCTCTCCTGTTCCGACCCTGCCGCTTACCGGATACC
TGTCCGCCTTTCTCCCTTCGGGAAGCGTGGCGCTTTCTCATAGCTCACGCTGTAGGTATCTCAGTTCGGT
GTAGGTCGTTCGCTCCAAGCTGGGCTGTGTGCACGAACCCCCCGTTCAGCCCGACCGCTGCGCCTTATCC
GGTAACTATCGTCTTGAGTCCAACCCGGTAAGACACGACTTATCGCCACTGGCAGCAGCCACTGGTAACA
GGATTAGCAGAGCGAGGTATGTAGGCGGTGCTACAGAGTTCTTGAAGTGGTGGCCTAACTACGGCTACAC
TAGAAGAACAGTATTTGGTATCTGCGCTCTGCTGAAGCCAGTTACCTTCGGAAAAAGAGTTGGTAGCTCT
TGATCCGGCAAACAAACCACCGCTGGTAGCGGTGGTTTTTTTGTTTGCAAGCAGCAGATTACGCGCAGAA
AAAAAGGATCTCAAGAAGATCCTTTGATCTTTTCTACGGGGTCTGACGCTCAGTGGAACGAAAACTCACG
TTAAGGGATTTTGGTCATGAGATTATCAAAAAGGATCTTCACCTAGATCCTTTTAAATTAAAAATGAAGT
TTTAAATCAATCTAAAGTATATATGAGTAAACTTGGTCTGACAGTTACCAATGCTTAATCAGTGAGGCAC
CTATCTCAGCGATCTGTCTATTTCGTTCATCCATAGTTGCCTGACTCCCCGTCGTGTAGATAACTACGAT
ACGGGAGGGCTTACCATCTGGCCCCAGTGCTGCAATGATACCGCGAGACCCACGCTCACCGGCTCCAGAT
TTATCAGCAATAAACCAGCCAGCCGGAAGGGCCGAGCGCAGAAGTGGTCCTGCAACTTTATCCGCCTCCA
TCCAGTCTATTAATTGTTGCCGGGAAGCTAGAGTAAGTAGTTCGCCAGTTAATAGTTTGCGCAACGTTGT
TGCCATTGCTACAGGCATCGTGGTGTCACGCTCGTCGTTTGGTATGGCTTCATTCAGCTCCGGTTCCCAA
CGATCAAGGCGAGTTACATGATCCCCCATGTTGTGCAAAAAAGCGGTTAGCTCCTTCGGTCCTCCGATCG
TTGTCAGAAGTAAGTTGGCCGCAGTGTTATCACTCATGGTTATGGCAGCACTGCATAATTCTCTTACTGT
CATGCCATCCGTAAGATGCTTTTCTGTGACTGGTGAGTACTCAACCAAGTCATTCTGAGAATAGTGTATG
CGGCGACCGAGTTGCTCTTGCCCGGCGTCAATACGGGATAATACCGCGCCACATAGCAGAACTTTAAAAG
TGCTCATCATTGGAAAACGTTCTTCGGGGCGAAAACTCTCAAGGATCTTACCGCTGTTGAGATCCAGTTC
GATGTAACCCACTCGTGCACCCAACTGATCTTCAGCATCTTTTACTTTCACCAGCGTTTCTGGGTGAGCA
AAAACAGGAAGGCAAAATGCCGCAAAAAAGGGAATAAGGGCGACACGGAAATGTTGAATACTCATACTCT
TCCTTTTTCAATATTATTGAAGCATTTATCAGGGTTATTGTCTCATGAGCGGATACATATTTGAATGTAT
TTAGAAAAATAAACAAATAGGGGTTCCGCGCACATTTCCCCGAAAAGTGCCACCTGGGTCGACATTGATT
ATTGACTAGTTATTAATAGTAATCAATTACGGGGTCATTAGTTCATAGCCCATATATGGAGTTCCGCGTT
ACATAACTTACGGTAAATGGCCCGCCTGGCTGACCGCCCAACGACCCCCGCCCATTGACGTCAATAATGA
CGTATGTTCCCATAGTAACGCCAATAGGGACTTTCCATTGACGTCAATGGGTGGAGTATTTACGGTAAAC
TGCCCACTTGGCAGTACATCAAGTGTATCATATGCCAAGTACGCCCCCTATTGACGTCAATGACGGTAAA
TGGCCCGCCTGGCATTATGCCCAGTACATGACCTTATGGGACTTTCCTACTTGGCAGTACATCTACGTAT
TAGTCATCGCTATTACCATGGTCGAGGTGAGCCCCACGTTCTGCTTCACTCTCCCCATCTCCCCCCCCTC
CCCACCCCCAATTTTGTATTTATTTATTTTTTAATTATTTTGTGCAGCGATGGGGGCGGGGGGGGGG
